>Addgene plasmid #43830 | pRE118 | addgene full sequence | sequence record 434062 | Addgene NGS Result
CGCGTTTCCGAGAACCGCGCGAACGACATGGAGCGGCACGCGGGCGTGGAAAGCCTGGTCGGCTGGATCG
ATCCGGCCACGATGCGTCCGGCGTAGAGGATCTGAAGATCAGCAGTTCAACCTGTTGATAGTACGTACTA
AGCTCTCATGTTTCACGTACTAAGCTCTCATGTTTAACGTACTAAGCTCTCATGTTTAACGAACTAAACC
CTCATGGCTAACGTACTAAGCTCTCATGGCTAACGTACTAAGCTCTCATGTTTCACGTACTAAGCTCTCA
TGTTTGAACAATAAAATTAATATAAATCAGCAACTTAAATAGCCTCTAAGGTTTTAAGTTTTATAAGAAA
AAAAAGAATATATAAGGCTTTTAAAGCTTTTAAGGTTTAACGGTTGTGGACAACAAGCCAGGGATGTAAC
GCACTGAGAAGCCCTTAGAGCCTCTCAAAGCAATTTTGAGTGACACAGGAACACTTAACGGCTGACATGG
GAATTCTGATCCTTTTTAACCCATCACATATACCTGCCGTTCACTATTATTTAGTGAAATGAGATATTAT
GATATTTTCTGAATTGTGATTAAAAAGGCAACTTTATGCCCATGCAACAGAAACTATAAAAAATACAGAG
AATGAAAAGAAACAGATAGATTTTTTAGTTCTTTAGGCCCGTAGTCTGCAAATCCTTTTATGATTTTCTA
TCAAACAAAAGAGGAAAATAGACCAGTTGCAATCCAAACGAGAGTCTAATAGAATGAGGTCGAAAAGTAA
ATCGCGCGGGTTTGTTACTGATAAAGCAGGCAAGACCTAAAATGTGTAAAGGGCAAAGTGTATACTTTGG
CGTCACCCCTTACATATTTTAGGTCTTTTTTTATTGTGCGTAACTAACTTGCCATCTTCAAACAGGAGGG
CTGGAAGAAGCAGACCGCTAACACAGTACATAAAAAAGGAGACATGAACGATGAACATCAAAAAGTTTGC
AAAACAAGCAACAGTATTAACCTTTACTACCGCACTGCTGGCAGGAGGCGCAACTCAAGCGTTTGCGAAA
GAAACGAACCAAAAGCCATATAAGGAAACATACGGCATTTCCCATATTACACGCCATGATATGCTGCAAA
TCCCTGAACAGCAAAAAAATGAAAAATATCAAGTTCCTGAGTTCGATTCGTCCACAATTAAAAATATCTC
TTCTGCAAAAGGCCTGGACGTTTGGGACAGCTGGCCATTACAAAACGCTGACGGCACTGTCGCAAACTAT
CACGGCTACCACATCGTCTTTGCATTAGCCGGAGATCCTAAAAATGCGGATGACACATCGATTTACATGT
TCTATCAAAAAGTCGGCGAAACTTCTATTGACAGCTGGAAAAACGCTGGCCGCGTCTTTAAAGACAGCGA
CAAATTCGATGCAAATGATTCTATCCTAAAAGACCAAACACAAGAATGGTCAGGTTCAGCCACATTTACA
TCTGACGGAAAAATCCGTTTATTCTACACTGATTTCTCCGGTAAACATTACGGCAAACAAACACTGACAA
CTGCACAAGTTAACGTATCAGCATCAGACAGCTCTTTGAACATCAACGGTGTAGAGGATTATAAATCAAT
CTTTGACGGTGACGGAAAAACGTATCAAAATGTACAGCAGTTCATCGATGAAGGCAACTACAGCTCAGGC
GACAACCATACGCTGAGAGATCCTCACTACGTAGAAGATAAAGGCCACAAATACTTAGTATTTGAAGCAA
ACACTGGAACTGAAGATGGCTACCAAGGCGAAGAATCTTTATTTAACAAAGCATACTATGGCAAAAGCAC
ATCATTCTTCCGTCAAGAAAGTCAAAAACTTCTGCAAAGCGATAAAAAACGCACGGCTGAGTTAGCAAAC
GGCGCTCTCGGTATGATTGAGCTAAACGATGATTACACACTGAAAAAAGTGATGAAACCGCTGATTGCAT
CTAACACAGTAACAGATGAAATTGAACGCGCGAACGTCTTTAAAATGAACGGCAAATGGTATCTGTTCAC
TGACTCCCGCGGATCAAAAATGACGATTGACGGCATTACGTCTAACGATATTTACATGCTTGGTTATGTT
TCTAATTCTTTAACTGGCCCATACAAGCCGCTGAACAAAACTGGCCTTGTGTTAAAAATGGATCTTGATC
CTAACGATGTAACCTTTACTTACTCACACTTCGCTGTACCTCAAGCGAAAGGAAACAATGTCGTGATTAC
AAGCTATATGACAAACAGAGGATTCTACGCAGACAAACAATCAACGTTTGCGCCCAGCTTCCTGCTGAAC
ATCAAAGGCAAGAAAACATCTGTTGTCAAAGACAGCATCCTTGAACAAGGACAATTAACAGTTAACAAAT
AAAAACGCAAAAGAAAATGCCGATATCCTATTGGCATTTTCTTTTATTTCTTATCAACATAAAGGTGAAT
CCCATATGAACTATATAAAAGCAGGCAAATGGCTAACCGTATTCCTAACCTTTTGGTAATGACTCCAACT
TATTGATAGTGTTTTATGTTCAGATAATGCCCGATGACTTTGTCATGCAGCTCCACCGATTTTGAGAACG
ACAGCGACTTCCGTCCCAGCCGTGCCAGGTGCTGCCTCAGATTCAGGTTATGCCGCTCAATTCGCTGCGT
ATATCGCTTGCTGATTACGTGCAGCTTTCCCTTCAGGCGGGATTCATACAGCGGCCAGCCATCCGTCATC
CATATCACCACGTCAAAGGGTGACAGCAGGCTCATAAGACGCCCCAGCGTCGCCATAGTGCGTTCACCGA
ATACGTGCGCAACAACCGTCTTCCGGAGACTGTCATACGCGTAAAACAGCCAGCGCTGGCGCGATTTAGC
CCCGACATAGCCCCACTGTTCGTCCATTTCCGCGCAGACGATGACGTCACTGCCCGGCTGTATGCGCGAG
GTTACCGACTGCGGCCTGAGTTTTTTAAGTGACGTAAAATCGTGTTGAGGCCAACGCCCATAATGCGGGC
TGTTGCCCGGCATCCAACGCCATTCATGGCCATATCAATGATTTTCTGGTGCGTACCGGGTTGAGAAGCG
GTGTAAGTGAACTGCATGAATTCCCGGGAGAGCTCGATATCGCATGCGGTACCTCTAGAAGAAGCTTGGG
ATCGACCTGCAGGGGGGGGGGGGAAAGCCACGTTGTGTCTCAAAATCTCTGATGTTACATTGCACAAGAT
AAAAATATATCATCATGAACAATAAAACTGTCTGCTTACATAAACAGTAATACAAGGGGTGTTATGAGCC
ATATTCAACGGGAAACGTCTTGCTCGAGGCCGCGATTAAATTCCAACATGGATGCTGATTTATATGGGTA
TAAATGGGCTCGCGATAATGTCGGGCAATCAGGTGCGACAATCTATCGATTGTATGGGAAGCCCGATGCG
CCAGAGTTGTTTCTGAAACATGGCAAAGGTAGCGTTGCCAATGATGTTACAGATGAGATGGTCAGACTAA
ACTGGCTGACGGAATTTATGCCTCTTCCGACCATCAAGCATTTTATCCGTACTCCTGATGATGCATGGTT
ACTCACCACTGCGATCCCCGGGAAAACAGCATTCCAGGTATTAGAAGAATATCCTGATTCAGGTGAAAAT
ATTGTTGATGCGCTGGCAGTGTTCCTGCGCCGGTTGCATTCGATTCCTGTTTGTAATTGTCCTTTTAACA
GCGATCGCGTATTTCGTCTCGCTCAGGCGCAATCACGAATGAATAACGGTTTGGTTGATGCGAGTGATTT
TGATGACGAGCGTAATGGCTGGCCTGTTGAACAAGTCTGGAAAGAAATGCATAAGCTTTTGCCATTCTCA
CCGGATTCAGTCGTCACTCATGGTGATTTCTCACTTGATAACCTTATTTTTGACGAGGGGAAATTAATAG
GTTGTATTGATGTTGGACGAGTCGGAATCGCAGACCGATACCAGGATCTTGCCATCCTATGGAACTGCCT
CGGTGAGTTTTCTCCTTCATTACAGAAACGGCTTTTTCAAAAATATGGTATTGATAATCCTGATATGAAT
AAATTGCAGTTTCATTTGATGCTCGATGAGTTTTTCTAATCAGAATTGGTTAATTGGTTGTAACACTGGC
AGAGCATTACGCTGACTTGACGGGACGGCGGCTTTGTTGAATAAATCGAACTTTTGCTGAGTTGAAGGAT
CAGATCACGCATCTTCCCGACAACGCAGACCGTTCCGTGGCAAAGCAAAAGTTCAAAATCACCAACTGGT
CCACCTACAACAAAGCTCTCATCAACCGTGGCTCCCTCACTTTCTGGCTGGATGATGGGGCGATTCAGGC
CTGGTATGAGTCAGCAACACCTTCTTCACGAGGCAGACCTCAGCGCCCCCCCCCCCCCTGCAGGTCGATC
CTTTTTGTCCGGTGTTGGGTTGAAGGTGAAGCCGGTCGGGGCCGCAGCGGGGGCCGGCTTTTCAGCCTTG
CCCCCCTGCTTCGGCCGCCGTGGCTCCGGCGTCTTGGGTGCCGGCGCGGGTTCCGCAGCCTTGGCCTGCG
GTGCGGGCACATCGGCGGGCTTGGCCTTGATGTGCCGCCTGGCGTGCGAGCGGAACGTCTCGTAGGAGAA
CTTGACCTTCCCCGTTTCCCGCATGTGCTCCCAAATGGTGACGAGCGCATAGCCGGACGCTAACGCCGCC
TCGACATCCGCCCTCACCGCCAGGAACGCAACCGCAGCCTCATCACGCCGGCGCTTCTTGGCCGCGCGGG
ATTCAACCCACTCGGCCAGCTCGTCGGTGTAGCTCTTTGGCATCGTCTCTCGCCTGTCCCCTCAGTTCAG
TAATTTCCTGCATTTGCCTGTTTCCAGTCGGTAGATATTCCACAAAACAGCAGGGAAGCAGCGCTTTTCC
GCTGCATAACCCTGCTTCGGGGTCATTATAGCGATTTTTTCGGTATATCCATCCTTTTTCGCACGATATA
CAGGATTTTGCCAAAGGGTTCGTGTAGACTTTCCTTGGTGTATCCAACGGCGTCAGCCGGGCAGGATAGG
TGAAGTAGGCCCACCCGCGAGCGGGTGTTCCTTCTTCACTGTCCCTTATTCGCACCTGGCGGTGCTCAAC
GGGAATCCTGCTCTGCGAGGCTGGCCGGCTACCGCCGGCGTAACAGATGAGGGCAAGCGGATGGCTGATG
AAACCAAGCCAACCAGGAAGGGCAGCCCACCTATCAAGGTGTACTGCCTTCCAGACGAACGAAGAGCGAT
TGAGGAAAAGGCGGCGGCGGCCGGCATGAGCCTGTCGGCCTACCTGCTGGCCGTCGGCCAGGGCTACAAA
ATCACGGGCGTCGTGGACTATGAGCACGTCCGCGAGCTGGCCCGCATCAATGGCGACCTGGGCCGCCTGG
GCGGCCTGCTGAAACTCTGGCTCACCGACGACCCGCGCACGGCGCGGTTCGGTGATGCCACGATCCTCGC
CCTGCTGGCGAAGATCGAAGAGAAGCAGGACGAGCTTGGCAAGGTCATGATGGGCGTGGTCCGCCCGAGG
GCAGAGCCATGACTTTTTTAGCCGCTAAAACGGCCGGGGGGTGCGCGTGATTGCCAAGCACGTCCCCATG
CGCTCCATCAAGAAGAGCGACTTCGCGGAGCTGGTGAAGTACATCACCGACGAGCAAGGCAAGACCGAGC
GCCTGGGTCACGTGCGCGTCACGAACTGCGAGGCAAACACCCTGCCCGCTGTCATGGCCGAGGTGATGGC
GACCCAGCACGGCAACACCCGTTCCGAGGCCGACAAGACCTATCACCTGCTGGTTAGCTTCCGCGCGGGA
GAGAAGCCCGACGCGGAGACGTTGCGCGCGATTGAGGACCGCATCTGCGCTGGGCTTGGCTTCGCCGAGC
ATCAGCGCGTCAGTGCCGTGCATCACGACACCGACAACCTGCACATCCATATCGCCATCAACAAGATTCA
CCCGACCCGAAACACCATCCATGAGCCGTATCGGGCCTACCGCGCCCTCGCTGACCTCTGCGCGACGCTC
GAACGGGACTACGGGCTTGAGCGTGACAATCACGAAACGCGGCAG
Features (pLannotate 1.2.2; 10 found; start..end, strand, type, name):
     99..487     +  rep_origin     R6K γ ori: γ replication origin from E. coli plasmid R6K; requires the R6K initiator protein pi for replication
    515..960     +  promoter       sacB promoter: sacR; sacB promoter and control region
    961..2379    +  CDS            sacB: SACB_BACSU - Experimental evidence at protein level: Swiss-Prot protein existence level 1. From Bacillus subtilis (strain 168).
   2505..3096    -  mobile_element IS1 (fragment): prokaryotic transposable element IS1
   3284..4099    +  CDS            KanR: aminoglycoside phosphotransferase; aph(3')-Ia; confers resistance to kanamycin in bacteria or G418 (Geneticin®) in eukaryotes
   4240..4386    +  CDS            TRA2_ECOLX (fragment): Protein predicted: Swiss-Prot protein existence level 4. Required for transposition of transposon Tn903. From Escherichia coli.
   4408..4803    -  CDS            traK: TRAK4_ECOLX - Experimental evidence at protein level: Swiss-Prot protein existence level 1. From Escherichia coli.
   5029..5138    +  oriT           oriT: incP origin of transfer
   5171..5542    +  CDS            traJ: oriT-recognizing protein; traJ
   5580..69      +  CDS            traI (fragment) (across the origin): TRAI6_ECOLX - Experimental evidence at protein level: Swiss-Prot protein existence level 1. The initiation process of transfer DNA synthesis requires the interaction of at least three plasmid-specific components (TraH, I, and J) at the transfer origin resulting in the assembly of a specialised nucleoprotein complex - the relaxosome. Site- and strand-specific cleavage at the transfer origin is dependent on TraI and TraJ. From Escherichia coli.
