>Addgene plasmid #43830 | pRE118 | analyzer sequence | sequence record 59283
CGCGTTTCCGAGAACCGCGCGAACGACATGGAGCGGCACGCGGGCGTGGAAAGCCTGGTCGGCTGGATCG
GCACGATGCGTCCGGCGTAGAGGATCTGAAGATCAGCAGTTCAACCTGTTGATAGTACGTACTAAGCTCT
CATGTTTCACGTACTAAGCTCTCATGTTTAACGTACTAAGCTCTCATGTTTAACGAACTAAACCCTCATG
GCTAACGTACTAAGCTCTCATGGCTAACGTACTAAGCTCTCATGTTTCACGTACTAAGCTCTCATGTTTG
AACAATAAAATTAATATAAATCAGCAACTTAAATAGCCTCTAAGGTTTTAAGTTTTATAAGAAAAAAAAG
AATATATAAGGCTTTTAAAGCTTTTAAGGTTTAACGGTTGTGGACAACAAGCCAGGGATGTAACGCACTG
AGAAGCCCTTAGAGCCTCTCAAAGCAATTTTCAGTGACACAGGAACACTTAACGGCTGACATGGGAATTC
TGATCCTTTTTAACCCATCACATATACCTGCCGTTCACTATTATTTAGTGAAATGAGATATTATGATATT
TTCTGAATTGTGATTAAAAAGGCAACTTTATGCCCATGCAACAGAAACTATAAAAAATACAGAGAATGAA
AAGAAACAGATAGATTTTTTAGTTCTTTAGGCCCGTAGTCTGCAAATCCTTTTATGATTTTCTATCAAAC
AAAAGAGGAAAATAGACCAGTTGCAATCCAAACGAGAGTCTAATAGAATGAGGTCGAAAAGTAAATCGCG
CGGGTTTGTTACTGATAAAGCAGGCAAGACCTAAAATGTGTAAAGGGCAAAGTGTATACTTTGGCGTCAC
CCCTTACATATTTTAGGTCTTTTTTTATTGTGCGTAACTAACTTGCCATCTTCAAACAGGAGGGCTGGAA
GAAGCAGACCGCTAACACAGTACATAAAAAAGGAGACATGAACGATGAACATCAAAAAGTTTGCAAAACA
AGCAACAGTATTAACCTTTACTACCGCACTGCTGGCAGGAGGCGCAACTCAAGCGTTTGCGAAAGAAACG
AACCAAAAGCCATATAAGGAAACATACGGCATTTCCCATATTACACGCCATGATATGCTGCAAATCCCTG
AACAGCAAAAAAATGAAAAATATCAAGTTCCTGAGTTCGATTCGTCCACAATTAAAAATATCTCTTCTGC
AAAAGGCCTGGACGTTTGGGACAGCTGGCCATTACAAAACGCTGACGGCACTGTCGCAAACTATCACGGC
TACCACATCGTCTTTGCATTAGCCGGAGATCCTAAAAATGCGGATGACACATCGATTTACATGTTCTATC
AAAAAGTCGGCGAAACTTCTATTGACAGCTGGAAAAACGCTGGCCGCGTCTTTAAAGACAGCGACAAATT
CGATGCAAATGATTCTATCCTAAAAGACCAAACACAAGAATGGTCAGGTTCAGCCACATTTACATCTGAC
GGAAAAATCCGTTTATTCTACACTGATTTCTCCGGTAAACATTACGGCAAACAAACACTGACAACTGCAC
AAGTTAACGTATCAGCATCAGACAGCTCTTTGAACATCAACGGTGTAGAGGATTATAAATCAATCTTTGA
CGGTGACGGAAAAACGTATCAAAATGTACAGCAGTTCATCGATGAAGGCAACTACAGCTCAGGCGACAAC
CATACGCTGAGAGATCCTCACTACGTAGAAGATAAAGGCCACAAATACTTAGTATTTGAAGCAAACACTG
GAACTGAAGATGGCTACCAAGGCGAAGAATCTTTATTTAACAAAGCATACTATGGCAAAAGCACATCATT
CTTCCGTCAAGAAAGTCAAAAACTTCTGCAAAGCGATAAAAAACGCACGGCTGAGTTAGCAAACGGCGCT
CTCGGTATGATTGAGCTAAACGATGATTACACACTGAAAAAAGTGATGAAACCGCTGATTGCATCTAACA
CAGTAACAGATGAAATTGAACGCGCGAACGTCTTTAAAATGAACGGCAAATGGTATCTGTTCACTGACTC
CCGCGGATCAAAAATGACGATTGACGGCATTACGTCTAACGATATTTACATGCTTGGTTATGTTTCTAAT
TCTTTAACTGGCCCATACAAGCCGCTGAACAAAACTGGCCTTGTGTTAAAAATGGATCTTGATCCTAACG
ATGTAACCTTTACTTACTCACACTTCGCTGTACCTCAAGCGAAAGGAAACAATGTCGTGATTACAAGCTA
TATGACAAACAGAGGATTCTACGCAGACAAACAATCAACGTTTGCGCCCAGCTTCCTGCTGAACATCAAA
GGCAAGAAAACATCTGTTGTCAAAGACAGCATCCTTGAACAAGGACAATTAACAGTTAACAAATAAAAAC
GCAAAAGAAAATGCCGATATCCTATTGGCATTTTCTTTTATTTCTTATCAACATAAAGGTGAATCCCATA
TGAACTATATAAAAGCAGGCAAATGGCTAACCGTATTCCTAACCTTTTGGTAATGACTCCAACTTATTGA
TAGTGTTTTATGTTCAGATAATGCCCGATGACTTTGTCATGCAGCTCCACCGATTTTGAGAACGACAGCG
ACTTCCGTCCCAGCCGTGCCAGGTGCTGCCTCAGATTCAGGTTATGCCGCTCAATTCGCTGCGTATATCG
CTTGCTGATTACGTGCAGCTTTCCCTTCAGGCGGGATTCATACAGCGGCCAGCCATCCGTCATCCATATC
ACCACGTCAAAGGGTGACAGCAGGCTCATAAGACGCCCCAGCGTCGCCATAGTGCGTTCACCGAATACGT
GCGCAACAACCGTCTTCCGGAGACTGTCATACGCGTAAAACAGCCAGCGCTGGCGCGATTTAGCCCCGAC
ATAGCCCCACTGTTCGTCCATTTCCGCGCAGACGATGACGTCACTGCCCGGCTGTATGCGCGAGGTTACC
GACTGCGGCCTGAGTTTTTTAAGTGACGTAAAATCGTGTTGAGGCCAACGCCCATAATGCGGGCTGTTGC
CCGGCATCCAACGCCATTCATGGCCATATCAATGATTTTCTGGTGCGTACCGGGTTGAGAAGCGGTGTAA
GTGAACTGCATGAATTCCCGGGAGAGCTCGATATCGCATGCGGTACCTCTAGAAGAAGCTTGGGATCCGT
CGACCTGCAGGGGGGGGGGGGCGCTGAGGTCTGCCTCGTGAAGAAGGTGTTGCTGACTCATACCAGGCCT
GAATCGCCCCATCATCCAGCCAGAAAGTGAGGGAGCCACGGTTGATGAGAGCTTTGTTGTAGGTGGACCA
GTTGGTGATTTTGAACTTTTGCTTTGCCACGGAACGGTCTGCGTTGTCGGGAAGATGCGTGATCTGATCC
TTCAACTCAGCAAAAGTTCGATTTATTCAACAAAGCCGCCGTCCCGTCAAGTCAGCGTAATGCTCTGCCA
GTGTTACAACCAATTAACCAATTCTGATTAGAAAAACTCATCGAGCATCAAATGAAACTGCAATTTATTC
ATATCAGGATTATCAATACCATATTTTTGAAAAAGCCGTTTCTGTAATGAAGGAGAAAACTCACCGAGGC
AGTTCCATAGGATGGCAAGATCCTGGTATCGGTCTGCGATTCCGACTCGTCCAACATCAATACAACCTAT
TAATTTCCCCTCGTCAAAAATAAGGTTATCAAGTGAGAAATCACCATGAGTGACGACTGAATCCGGTGAG
AATGGCAAAAGCTTATGCATTTCTTTCCAGACTTGTTCAACAGGCCAGCCATTACGCTCGTCATCAAAAT
CACTCGCATCAACCAAACCGTTATTCATTCGTGATTGCGCCTGAGCGAGACGAAATACGCGATCGCTGTT
AAAAGGACAATTACAAACAGGAATCGAATGCAACCGGCGCAGGAACACTGCCAGCGCATCAACAATATTT
TCACCTGAATCAGGATATTCTTCTAATACCTGGAATGCTGTTTTCCCGGGGATCGCAGTGGTGAGTAACC
ATGCATCATCAGGAGTACGGATAAAATGCTTGATGGTCGGAAGAGGCATAAATTCCGTCAGCCAGTTTAG
TCTGACCATCTCATCTGTAACATCATTGGCAACGCTACCTTTGCCATGTTTCAGAAACAACTCTGGCGCA
TCGGGCTTCCCATACAATCGATAGATTGTCGCACCTGATTGCCCGACATTATCGCGAGCCCATTTATACC
CATATAAATCAGCATCCATGTTGGAATTTAATCGCGGCCTCGAGCAAGACGTTTCCCGTTGAATATGGCT
CATAACACCCCTTGTATTACTGTTTATGTAAGCAGACAGTTTTATTGTTCATGATGATATATTTTTATCT
TGTGCAATGTAACATCAGAGATTTTGAGACACAACGTGGCTTTCCCCCCCCCCCCTGCAGGTCGACGGAT
CCCTGTCAGACCAAGTTTACTCATATATACTTTAGATTGATTTAAAACTTCATTTTTAATTTTGGTGCAC
TCTCAGTACAATCTGCTCTGATGCCGCATAGTTAAGCCAGTATACACTCCGCTATCGCTACGTGACTGGG
TCATGGCTGCGCCCCGACACCCGCCAACACCCGCTGACGCGCCCTGACGGGCTTGTCTGCTCCCGGCATC
CGCTTACAGACAAGCTGTGACCGTCTCCGGGAGCTGCATGTGTCAGAGGTTTTCACCGTCATCACCGAAA
CGCGCGAGGCAGCAAGGAGATGGCGCCCAACAGTCCCCCGGCCACGGGGCCTGCCACCATACCCACGCCG
AAACAAGCGCTCATGAGCCCGAAGTGGCGAGCCCGATCTTCCCCATCGGTGATGTCGGCGATATAGGCGC
CAGCAACCGCACCTGTGGCGCCGGTGATGCCGGCCACGATGCGTCCGGCGTAGAGGATCCTTTTTGTCCG
GTGTTGGGTTGAAGGTGAAGCCGGTCGGGGCCGCAGCGGGGGCCGGCTTTTCAGCCTTGCCCCCCTGCTT
CGGCCGCCGTGGCTCCGGCGTCTTGGGTGCCGGCGCGGGTTCCGCAGCCTTGGCCTGCGGTGCGGGCACA
TCGGCGGGCTTGGCCTTGATGTGCCGCCTGGCGTGCGAGCGGAACGTCTCGTAGGAGAACTTGACCTTCC
CCGTTTCCCGCATGTGCTCCCAAATGGTGACGAGCGCATAGCCGGACGCTAACGCCGCCTCGACATCCGC
CCTCACCGCCAGGAACGCAACCGCAGCCTCATCACGCCGGCGCTTCTTGGCCGCGCGGGATTCAACCCAC
TCGGCCAGCTCGTCGGTGTAGCTCTTTGGCATCGTCTCTCGCCTGTCCCCTCAGTTCAGTAATTTCCTGC
ATTTGCCTGTTTCCAGTCGGTAGATATTCCACAAAACAGCAGGGAAGCAGCGCTTTTCCGCTGCATAACC
CTGCTTCGGGGTCATTATAGCGATTTTTTCGGTATATCCATCCTTTTTCGCACGATATACAGGATTTTGC
CAAAGGGTTCGTGTAGACTTTCCTTGGTGTATCCAACGGCGTCAGCCGGGCAGGATAGGTGAAGTAGGCC
CACCCGCGAGCGGGTGTTCCTTCTTCACTGTCCCTTATTCGCACCTGGCGGTGCTCAACGGGAATCCTGC
TCTGCGAGGCTGGCCGGCTACCGCCGGCGTAACAGATGAGGGCAAGCGGATGGCTGATGAAACCAAGCCA
ACCAGGAAGGGCAGCCCACCTATCAAGGTGTACTGCCTTCCAGACGAACGAAGAGCGATTGAGGAAAAGG
CGGCGGCGGCCGGCATGAGCCTGTCGGCCTACCTGCTGGCCGTCGGCCAGGGCTACAAAATCACGGGCGT
CGTGGACTATGAGCACGTCCGCGAGCTGGCCCGCATCAATGGCGACCTGGGCCGCCTGGGCGGCCTGCTG
AAACTCTGGCTCACCGACGACCCGCGCACGGCGCGGTTCGGTGATGCCACGATCCTCGCCCTGCTGGCGA
AGATCGAAGAGAAGCAGGACGAGCTTGGCAAGGTCATGATGGGCGTGGTCCGCCCGAGGGCAGAGCCATG
ACTTTTTTAGCCGCTAAAACGGCCGGGGGGTGCGCGTGATTGCCAAGCACGTCCCCATGCGCTCCATCAA
GAAGAGCGACTTCGCGGAGCTGGTGAAGTACATCACCGACGAGCAAGGCAAGACCGAGCGCCTGGGTCAC
GTGCGCGTCACGAACTGCGAGGCAAACACCCTGCCCGCTGTCATGGCCGAGGTGATGGCGACCCAGCACG
GCAACACCCGTTCCGAGGCCGACAAGACCTATCACCTGCTGGTTAGCTTCCGCGCGGGAGAGAAGCCCGA
CGCGGAGACGTTGCGCGCGATTGAGGACCGCATCTGCGCTGGGCTTGGCTTCGCCGAGCATCAGCGCGTC
AGTGCCGTGCATCACGACACCGACAACCTGCACATCCATATCGCCATCAACAAGATTCACCCGACCCGAA
ACACCATCCATGAGCCGTATCGGGCCTACCGCGCCCTCGCTGACCTCTGCGCGACGCTCGAACGGGACTA
CGGGCTTGAGCGTGACAATCACGAAACGCGGCAGCGCGTTTCCGAGAACCG
Features (pLannotate 1.2.2; 14 found; start..end, strand, type, name):
      1..69      +  CDS            traI (fragment): TRAI6_ECOLX - Experimental evidence at protein level: Swiss-Prot protein existence level 1. The initiation process of transfer DNA synthesis requires the interaction of at least three plasmid-specific components (TraH, I, and J) at the transfer origin resulting in the assembly of a specialised nucleoprotein complex - the relaxosome. Site- and strand-specific cleavage at the transfer origin is dependent on TraI and TraJ. From Escherichia coli.
     93..481     +  rep_origin     R6K γ ori: γ replication origin from E. coli plasmid R6K; requires the R6K initiator protein pi for replication
    509..954     +  promoter       sacB promoter: sacR; sacB promoter and control region
    955..2373    +  CDS            sacB: SACB_BACSU - Experimental evidence at protein level: Swiss-Prot protein existence level 1. From Bacillus subtilis (strain 168).
   2499..3090    -  mobile_element IS1 (fragment): prokaryotic transposable element IS1
   3171..3317    -  CDS            TRA2_ECOLX (fragment): Protein predicted: Swiss-Prot protein existence level 4. Required for transposition of transposon Tn903. From Escherichia coli.
   3458..4273    -  CDS            KanR: aminoglycoside phosphotransferase; aph(3')-Ia; confers resistance to kanamycin in bacteria or G418 (Geneticin®) in eukaryotes
   4473..4561    -  misc_feature   bom (fragment): basis of mobility region from pBR322
   4663..4703    -  CDS            rop (fragment): Rop protein, which maintains plasmids at low copy number; rop
   4702..4890    -  CDS            TcR (fragment): tetracycline efflux protein; tet; confers resistance to tetracycline
   4881..5282    -  CDS            traK: TRAK4_ECOLX - Experimental evidence at protein level: Swiss-Prot protein existence level 1. From Escherichia coli.
   5508..5617    +  oriT           oriT: incP origin of transfer
   5650..6021    +  CDS            traJ: oriT-recognizing protein; traJ
   6059..4       +  CDS            traI (fragment) (across the origin): TRAI6_ECOLX - Experimental evidence at protein level: Swiss-Prot protein existence level 1. The initiation process of transfer DNA synthesis requires the interaction of at least three plasmid-specific components (TraH, I, and J) at the transfer origin resulting in the assembly of a specialised nucleoprotein complex - the relaxosome. Site- and strand-specific cleavage at the transfer origin is dependent on TraI and TraJ. From Escherichia coli.
