[The description below was written by a language model from this plasmid's Addgene catalogue record and pLannotate feature annotations shown in this document.]
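Description:
pRE118 is an empty bacterial allelic exchange (suicide) vector built on pRE107, itself a derivative of pGP704. It replicates from the R6K γ origin, which functions only when the π initiator protein is supplied in trans, so the plasmid is maintained at low copy in λpir-carrying E. coli hosts and cannot replicate after transfer into ordinary recipient strains. Selection is by kanamycin, conferred by an aph(3')-Ia aminoglycoside phosphotransferase gene taken from pUC71-K, which replaced the ampicillin resistance gene of pRE107 as a BamHI fragment. This swap makes the vector compatible with bla fusions. A BamHI site in the R6K origin had earlier been destroyed, creating a ClaI site.

The functional parts are an incP origin of transfer (oriT) with adjacent traJ, traK and partial traI sequences, which lets the plasmid be mobilised by conjugation from a permissive donor. There is also the sacB1 allele under its native sacR promoter and control region, and a multiple cloning site, which the depositor describes but the feature tables do not annotate. sacB1 is a levansucrase gene from Bacillus subtilis with restriction sites removed by mutagenesis, and it confers sucrose sensitivity. In use, a mutated allele with flanking homology is cloned into the vector and transferred to a non-permissive host. Kanamycin selects chromosomal integrants, and sucrose then selects cells that have lost the plasmid through a second recombination event.

Two sequence records accompany the entry and differ. The 6,065 nt full sequence and the 6,561 nt record carry the kanamycin cassette in opposite orientations, and only the longer one shows pBR322-derived bom, rop and tetracycline resistance fragments. Both also contain IS1 and Tn903 remnants, and both exceed the listed backbone size.
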