Addgene plasmid #43830: pRE118
Purpose: (Empty Backbone)
Depositing lab: Dieter Schifferli. Depositing organization: University of Pennsylvania. Publication: Improved allelic exchange vectors and their use to analyze 987P fimbria gene expression. Edwards RA, Keller LH, Schifferli DM. Gene. 1998 Jan 30;207(2):149-57. 10.1016/S0378-1119(97)00619-7 PubMed 9511756.
Backbone
  Vector backbone: pRE107 (modified from pGP704)
  Backbone manufacturer: Addgene plasmid 43829
  Backbone size (bp): 5173
  Modifications to backbone: From pGP704: SacB1 from pUC58-sacB1 cloned into the EcoRI site. BamHI site in oriV converted to a ClaI site by partial digestion and Klenow treatment. From pRE107: Ampicillin resistance replaced with Kanamycin resistance (from pUC71-K) by BamHI digestion.
  Vector type: Bacterial Expression ; Bacterial allelic exchange vector with sacB1
  Selectable markers: SacB (sucrose sensitivity)
Growth in bacteria
  Bacterial resistance: Kanamycin, 50 μg/mL
  Growth temperature: 37°C
  Growth strain: CC118 λpir
  Growth instructions: Contains lambda pir-dependent R6K replication origin; requires lambda pir-containing bacteria strain
  Copy number: Low Copy
Gene/Insert
  Cloning method: Restriction Enzyme
  Sequencing primers: 5′ KanR2-F (GAACTGCCTCGGTGAGTTTT)
Resource information
  A portion of this plasmid was derived from a plasmid made by: CC118 λpir bacterial strain from Jon Beckwith, Harvard Medical School, Boston, MA (provided by Dr. Ronald K. Taylor, now at Dartmouth Medical School, Hanover, NH). pGP704 plasmid backbone from John Mekalanos, Harvard Medical School, Boston, MA. SacB1 gene from plasmid pUC58-sacBI from Dennis Ohman, VCU Medical Center, Richmond, VA. KmR/aminoglycoside transferase gene (aphA) from pUC71-K from Joachim Messing, Waksman Institute Rutgers University Busch Campus, Piscataway, NJ.
Terms and licenses: Academic/Nonprofit Terms; Industry Terms: Not Available to Industry
Depositor comments: The plasmids deposited here comprise a set of SacB1-dependent allelic exchange vectors improved from a previously described suicide vector, pGP704 (Miller and Mekalanos, 1988), by including a system to select for plasmid loss by recombination. Plasmid pRE107 (Addgene plasmid #43829) was constructed by cloning the appropriate EcoRI fragment from pUC58-sacB1 (McIver et al., 1995) into pGP704 (see associated schematic image). The sacB1 allele is a modified variation of sacB, where unique restriction sites were removed by site directed mutagenesis (McIver et al., 1995). Additionally, the BamHI site in the R6K ori of the resulting plasmid was removed by partial BamHI digestion, blunting the resulting overhangs with PolIk (resulting in the formation of a ClaI site) and screening for its loss by restriction analysis. To use this plasmid with bla fusions and increase the functionality of this system, the depositing laboratory replaced the ApR gene as follows. The ApR gene flanked by the remaining BamHI sites was removed and replaced with either CmR, TcR or KmR resistance markers (see associated schematic image). The KmR or aminoglycoside transferase gene (aphA) was cloned on a BamHI fragment from pUC71-K (Vieira and Messing, 1982) into the BamHI sites to yield pRE118. The resulting plasmid together with others in this deposited series contain the conditional R6K ori, the origin of transfer (oriT) which allows conjugative transfer from permissive hosts, the sacB1 gene to provide negative selection and a MCS, along with a range of different AbR markers.
How to cite: pRE118 was a gift from Dieter Schifferli (Addgene plasmid # 43830 ; http://n2t.net/addgene:43830 ; RRID:Addgene_43830)
