>Addgene plasmid #43830 | pRE118 | addgene partial sequence | sequence record 59735 | KanR2-F
AAATATGGTATTGATAATCCTGATATGAATAAATTGCAGTTTCATTTGATGCTCGATGAGTTTTTCTAAT
CAGAATTGGTTAATTGGTTGTAACACTGGCAGAGCATTACGCTGACTTGACGGGACGGCGGCTTTGTTGA
ATAAATCGAACTTTTGCTGAGTTGAAGGATCAGATCACGCATCTTCCCGACAACGCAGACCGTTCCGTGG
CAAAGCAAAAGTTCAAAATCACCAACTGGTCCACCTACAACAAAGCTCTCATCAACCGTGGCTCCCTCAC
TTTCTGGCTGGATGATGGGGCGATTCAGGCCTGGTATGAGTCAGCAACACCTTCTTCACGAGGCAGACCT
CAGCGCCCCCCCCCCCC
